Addgene plasmid #46919: pMLS-SV40-EGFP
Purpose: Target EGFP gene that is stably integrated into HEK293 genome
Depositing lab: Stanley Qi & Jonathan Weissman. Depositing organization: University of California, San Francisco (UCSF). Publication: CRISPR-Mediated Modular RNA-Guided Regulation of Transcription in Eukaryotes. Gilbert LA, Larson MH, Morsut L, Liu Z, Brar GA, Torres SE, Stern-Ginossar N, Brandman O, Whitehead EH, Doudna JA, Lim WA, Weissman JS, Qi LS. Cell. 2013 Jul 9. pii: S0092-8674(13)00826-X. doi: 10.1016/j.cell.2013.06.044. PubMed 23849981.
Backbone
  Vector backbone: MSCV-puro
  Backbone manufacturer: Clontech
  Backbone size w/o insert (bp): 6300
  Total vector size (bp): 6466
  Vector type: Mammalian Expression, Retroviral, CRISPR
Growth in bacteria
  Bacterial resistance: Ampicillin, 100 μg/mL
  Growth temperature: 37°C
  Growth strain: Stbl3
  Copy number: Low Copy
Gene/Insert
  Gene/Insert name: GFP
  Insert size (bp): 750
  Promoter: SV40
  Cloning method: Unknown
  Sequencing primers: 5′ CAGCAGGCAGAAGTATGCAAAGC
Terms and licenses: Academic/Nonprofit Terms; Industry Terms: Not Available to Industry
Depositor comments: For more information on Qi and Wiessman Lab CRISPR Plasmids please refer to: http://www.addgene.org/crispr/Qi-weissman/ and http://www.addgene.org/crispr/qi/
How to cite: pMLS-SV40-EGFP was a gift from Stanley Qi & Jonathan Weissman (Addgene plasmid # 46919 ; http://n2t.net/addgene:46919 ; RRID:Addgene_46919)
