[The description below was written by a language model from this plasmid's Addgene catalogue record and pLannotate feature annotations shown in this document.]
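Description:
pMLS-SV40-EGFP is a gammaretroviral reporter vector built on the MSCV-puro backbone and used to place an EGFP target gene stably into the genome of HEK293 cells. The proviral region is bounded by murine embryonic stem cell virus 5' and 3' LTRs. It carries the MESV Ψ packaging signal and a truncated, start-codon-less MMLV gag segment, which together allow the vector RNA to be packaged into particles when the viral proteins are supplied in trans. In bacteria the plasmid is maintained through a ColE1/pUC-type origin and an ampicillin resistance gene (AmpR, β-lactamase). The catalogue lists it as low copy and propagated in a recombination-deficient strain, as is common for LTR-containing plasmids. The remaining annotations in the backbone are small remnants (lac promoter/operator, and fragments of lacI, lacZα, rop, bom, TcR and env) and are not functional units.

The payload is a mammalian codon-optimised EGFP coding sequence driven by the internal SV40 enhancer/early promoter, located between the gag fragment and the 3' LTR. Upstream of the SV40 promoter are the 5' and 3' flanking sequences of human miR-30a. They lie almost adjacent to each other, which suggests an empty miR-30 shRNA scaffold inherited from a parental vector, though the record does not comment on this. Despite the MSCV-puro backbone name, no puromycin resistance gene appears in the feature table, so transduced cells would presumably be identified by fluorescence.

The vector is classed as a CRISPR reagent. It comes from work on RNA-guided transcriptional regulation in eukaryotic cells, where the integrated SV40-EGFP cassette serves as a defined genomic target whose fluorescence reports repression or modulation by guide-RNA-directed effectors.
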