Features (pLannotate 1.2.2; 21 found; start..end, strand, type, name):
    579..920     +  misc_feature   MESV Ψ: packaging signal of murine embryonic stem cell virus
    987..1403    +  CDS            gag (truncated): truncated Moloney murine leukemia virus (MMLV) gag gene lacking the start codon
   1443..1536    +  ncRNA          5' miR-30a: sequence upstream of the 71-nt precursor of the human miR-30a microRNA (Zeng et al., 2002) miRNA
   1550..1662    +  ncRNA          3' miR-30a: sequence downstream of the 71-nt precursor of the human miR-30a microRNA (Zeng et al., 2002) miRNA
   1700..2029    +  promoter       SV40 promoter: SV40 enhancer and early promoter
   2036..2755    +  CDS            EGFP: the original enhanced GFP (Yang et al., 1996) mammalian codon-optimized
   2772..2788    +  misc_feature   MCS (fragment): pBluescript multiple cloning site
   2828..3342    +  LTR            3' LTR: 3' long terminal repeat from murine embryonic stem cell virus
   3535..3551    -  protein_bind   lac operator: The lac repressor binds to the lac operator to inhibit transcription in E. coli. This inhibition can be relieved by adding lactose or isopropyl-β-D-thiogalactopyranoside (IPTG). lac repressor encoded by lacI
   3559..3589    -  promoter       lac promoter: promoter for the E. coli lac operon
   3604..3625    -  protein_bind   CAP binding site: CAP binding activates transcription in the presence of cAMP. E. coli catabolite activator protein
   3638..3730    -  CDS            lacI (fragment): lac repressor; lacI; The lac repressor binds to the lac operator to inhibit transcription in E. coli. This inhibition can be relieved by adding lactose or isopropyl-β-D-thiogalactopyranoside (IPTG).
   3913..4501    -  rep_origin     ori: high-copy-number ColE1/pMB1/pBR322/pUC origin of replication
   4672..5532    -  CDS            AmpR: β-lactamase; bla; confers resistance to ampicillin, carbenicillin, and related antibiotics
   5533..5637    -  promoter       AmpR promoter: bla
   5732..5767    +  CDS            rop (fragment): Rop protein, which maintains plasmids at low copy number; rop
   5869..5968    +  misc_feature   bom (fragment): basis of mobility region from pBR322
   5974..6123    -  CDS            lacZα (fragment): LacZα fragment of β-galactosidase; lacZ fragment
   6123..6324    -  CDS            TcR (fragment): tetracycline efflux protein; tet; confers resistance to tetracycline
   6325..6423    +  CDS            env (fragment): murine leukemia virus gPr80 envelope polyprotein precursor; env; proteolytically cleaved into gp70SU and p15TM subunits
   6465..515     +  LTR            5' LTR (across the origin): 5' long terminal repeat from murine embryonic stem cell virus
>Addgene plasmid #46919 | pMLS-SV40-EGFP | depositor full sequence | sequence record 66626 | pMLS-SV40-EGFP sequence 6466 bps
TGAAAGACCCCACCTGTAGGTTTGGCAAGCTAGCTTAAGTAACGCCATTTTGCAAGGCATGGAAAATACA
TAACTGAGAATAGAGAAGTTCAGATCAAGGTTAGGAACAGAGAGACAGCAGAATATGGGCCAAACAGGAT
ATCTGTGGTAAGCAGTTCCTGCCCCGGCTCAGGGCCAAGAACAGATGGTCCCCAGATGCGGTCCCGCCCT
CAGCAGTTTCTAGAGAACCATCAGATGTTTCCAGGGTGCCCCAAGGACCTGAAATGACCCTGTGCCTTAT
TTGAACTAACCAATCAGTTCGCTTCTCGCTTCTGTTCGCGCGCTTCTGCTCCCCGAGCTCAATAAAAGAG
CCCACAACCCCTCACTCGGCGCGCCAGTCCTCCGATAGACTGCGTCGCCCGGGTACCCGTATTCCCAATA
AAGCCTCTTGCTGTTTGCATCCGAATCGTGGACTCGCTGATCCTTGGGAGGGTCTCCTCAGATTGATTGA
CTGCCCACCTCGGGGGTCTTTCATTTGGAGGTTCCACCGAGATTTGGAGACCCCTGCCCAGGGACCACCG
ACCCCCCCGCCGGGAGGTAAGCTGGCCAGCGGTCGTTTCGTGTCTGTCTCTGTCTTTGTGCGTGTTTGTG
CCGGCATCTAATGTTTGCGCCTGCGTCTGTACTAGTTAGCTAACTAGCTCTGTATCTGGCGGACCCGTGG
TGGAACTGACGAGTTCTGAACACCCGGCCGCAACCCTGGGAGACGTCCCAGGGACTTTGGGGGCCGTTTT
TGTGGCCCGACCTGAGGAAGGGAGTCGATGTGGAATCCGACCCCGTCAGGATATGTGGTTCTGGTAGGAG
ACGAGAACCTAAAACAGTTCCCGCCTCCGTCTGAATTTTTGCTTTCGGTTTGGAACCGAAGCCGCGCGTC
TTGTCTGCTGCAGCGCTGCAGCATCGTTCTGTGTTGTCTCTGTCTGACTGTGTTTCTGTATTTGTCTGAA
AATTAGGGCCAGACTGTTACCACTCCCTTAAGTTTGACCTTAGGTCACTGGAAAGATGTCGAGCGGATCG
CTCACAACCAGTCGGTAGATGTCAAGAAGAGACGTTGGGTTACCTTCTGCTCTGCAGAATGGCCAACCTT
TAACGTCGGATGGCCGCGAGACGGCACCTTTAACCGAGACCTCATCACCCAGGTTAAGATCAAGGTCTTT
TCACCTGGCCCGCATGGACACCCAGACCAGGTCCCCTACATCGTGACCTGGGAAGCCTTGGCTTTTGACC
CCCCTCCCTGGGTCAAGCCCTTTGTACACCCTAAGCCTCCGCCTCCTCTTCCTCCATCCGCCCCGTCTCT
CCCCCTTGAACCTCCTCGTTCGACCCCGCCTCGATCCTCCCTTTATCCAGCCCTCACTCCTTCTCTAGGC
GCCGGAATTAGATCTCTCGACTAGGGATAACAGGGTAATTGTTTGAATGAGGCTTCAGTACTTTACAGAA
TCGTTGCCTGCACATCTTGGAAACACTTGCTGGGATTACTTCTTCAGGTTAACCCAACAGAAGGCTCGAG
CAACCAGAATTCAAGGGGCTACTTTAGGAGCAATTATCTTGTTTACTAAAACTGAATACCTTGCTATCTC
TTTGATACATTTTTACAAAGCTGAATTAAAATGGTATAAATTAAATCACTTTTTTCAATTCGCCAGCACA
GTGGTCGACCCTGTGGAATGTGTGTCAGTTAGGGTGTGGAAAGTCCCCAGGCTCCCCAGCAGGCAGAAGT
ATGCAAAGCATGCATCTCAATTAGTCAGCAACCAGGTGTGGAAAGTCCCCAGGCTCCCCAGCAGGCAGAA
GTATGCAAAGCATGCATCTCAATTAGTCAGCAACCATAGTCCCGCCCCTAACTCCGCCCATCCCGCCCCT
AACTCCGCCCAGTTCCGCCCATTCTCCGCCCCATGGCTGACTAATTTTTTTTATTTATGCAGAGGCCGAG
GCCGCCTCGGCCTCTGAGCTATTCCAGAAGTAGTGAGGAGGCTTTTTTGGAGGCCTAGGCTTTTGCAAAA
AGCTCATGGTGAGCAAGGGCGAGGAGCTGTTCACCGGGGTGGTGCCCATCCTGGTCGAGCTGGACGGCGA
CGTAAACGGCCACAAGTTCAGCGTGTCCGGCGAGGGCGAGGGCGATGCCACCTACGGCAAGCTGACCCTG
AAGTTCATCTGCACCACCGGCAAGCTGCCCGTGCCCTGGCCCACCCTCGTGACCACCCTGACCTACGGCG
TGCAGTGCTTCAGCCGCTACCCCGACCACATGAAGCAGCACGACTTCTTCAAGTCCGCCATGCCCGAAGG
CTACGTCCAGGAGCGCACCATCTTCTTCAAGGACGACGGCAACTACAAGACCCGCGCCGAGGTGAAGTTC
GAGGGCGACACCCTGGTGAACCGCATCGAGCTGAAGGGCATCGACTTCAAGGAGGACGGCAACATCCTGG
GGCACAAGCTGGAGTACAACTACAACAGCCACAACGTCTATATCATGGCCGACAAGCAGAAGAACGGCAT
CAAGGTGAACTTCAAGATCCGCCACAACATCGAGGACGGCAGCGTGCAGCTCGCCGACCACTACCAGCAG
AACACCCCCATCGGCGACGGCCCCGTGCTGCTGCCCGACAACCACTACCTGAGCACCCAGTCCGCCCTGA
GCAAAGACCCCAACGAGAAGCGCGATCACATGGTCCTGCTGGAGTTCGTGACCGCCGCCGGGATCACTCT
CGGCATGGACGAGCTGTACAAGTAATGAATTAATTAAGAATTATCAAGCTTATCGATAAAATAAAAGATT
TTATTTAGTCTCCAGAAAAAGGGGGGAATGAAAGACCCCACCTGTAGGTTTGGCAAGCTAGCTTAAGTAA
CGCCATTTTGCAAGGCATGGAAAATACATAACTGAGAATAGAGAAGTTCAGATCAAGGTTAGGAACAGAG
AGACAGCAGAATATGGGCCAAACAGGATATCTGTGGTAAGCAGTTCCTGCCCCGGCTCAGGGCCAAGAAC
AGATGGTCCCCAGATGCGGTCCCGCCCTCAGCAGTTTCTAGAGAACCATCAGATGTTTCCAGGGTGCCCC
AAGGACCTGAAATGACCCTGTGCCTTATTTGAACTAACCAATCAGTTCGCTTCTCGCTTCTGTTCGCGCG
CTTCTGCTCCCCGAGCTCAATAAAAGAGCCCACAACCCCTCACTCGGCGCGCCAGTCCTCCGATAGACTG
CGTCGCCCGGGTACCCGTGTATCCAATAAACCCTCTTGCAGTTGCATCCGACTTGTGGTCTCGCTGTTCC
TTGGGAGGGTCTCCTCTGAGTGATTGACTACCCGTCAGCGGGGGTCTTTCATGGGTAACAGTTTCTTGAA
GTTGGAGAACAACATTCTGAGGGTAGGAGTCGAATATTAAGTAATCCTGACTCAATTAGCCACTGTTTTG
AATCCACATACTCCAATACTCCTGAAATAGTTCATTATGGACAGCGCAGAAGAGCTGGGGAGAATTAATT
CGTAATCATGGTCATAGCTGTTTCCTGTGTGAAATTGTTATCCGCTCACAATTCCACACAACATACGAGC
CGGAAGCATAAAGTGTAAAGCCTGGGGTGCCTAATGAGTGAGCTAACTCACATTAATTGCGTTGCGCTCA
CTGCCCGCTTTCCAGTCGGGAAACCTGTCGTGCCAGCTGCATTAATGAATCGGCCAACGCGCGGGGAGAG
GCGGTTTGCGTATTGGGCGCTCTTCCGCTTCCTCGCTCACTGACTCGCTGCGCTCGGTCGTTCGGCTGCG
GCGAGCGGTATCAGCTCACTCAAAGGCGGTAATACGGTTATCCACAGAATCAGGGGATAACGCAGGAAAG
AACATGTGAGCAAAAGGCCAGCAAAAGGCCAGGAACCGTAAAAAGGCCGCGTTGCTGGCGTTTTTCCATA
GGCTCCGCCCCCCTGACGAGCATCACAAAAATCGACGCTCAAGTCAGAGGTGGCGAAACCCGACAGGACT
ATAAAGATACCAGGCGTTTCCCCCTGGAAGCTCCCTCGTGCGCTCTCCTGTTCCGACCCTGCCGCTTACC
GGATACCTGTCCGCCTTTCTCCCTTCGGGAAGCGTGGCGCTTTCTCATAGCTCACGCTGTAGGTATCTCA
GTTCGGTGTAGGTCGTTCGCTCCAAGCTGGGCTGTGTGCACGAACCCCCCGTTCAGCCCGACCGCTGCGC
CTTATCCGGTAACTATCGTCTTGAGTCCAACCCGGTAAGACACGACTTATCGCCACTGGCAGCAGCCACT
GGTAACAGGATTAGCAGAGCGAGGTATGTAGGCGGTGCTACAGAGTTCTTGAAGTGGTGGCCTAACTACG
GCTACACTAGAAGGACAGTATTTGGTATCTGCGCTCTGCTGAAGCCAGTTACCTTCGGAAAAAGAGTTGG
TAGCTCTTGATCCGGCAAACAAACCACCGCTGGTAGCGGTGGTTTTTTTGTTTGCAAGCAGCAGATTACG
CGCAGAAAAAAAGGATCTCAAGAAGATCCTTTGATCTTTTCTACGGGGTCTGACGCTCAGTGGAACGAAA
ACTCACGTTAAGGGATTTTGGTCATGAGATTATCAAAAAGGATCTTCACCTAGATCCTTTTAAATTAAAA
ATGAAGTTTTAAATCAATCTAAAGTATATATGAGTAAACTTGGTCTGACAGTTACCAATGCTTAATCAGT
GAGGCACCTATCTCAGCGATCTGTCTATTTCGTTCATCCATAGTTGCCTGACTCCCCGTCGTGTAGATAA
CTACGATACGGGAGGGCTTACCATCTGGCCCCAGTGCTGCAATGATACCGCGAGACCCACGCTCACCGGC
TCCAGATTTATCAGCAATAAACCAGCCAGCCGGAAGGGCCGAGCGCAGAAGTGGTCCTGCAACTTTATCC
GCCTCCATCCAGTCTATTAATTGTTGCCGGGAAGCTAGAGTAAGTAGTTCGCCAGTTAATAGTTTGCGCA
ACGTTGTTGCCATTGCTACAGGCATCGTGGTGTCACGCTCGTCGTTTGGTATGGCTTCATTCAGCTCCGG
TTCCCAACGATCAAGGCGAGTTACATGATCCCCCATGTTGTGCAAAAAAGCGGTTAGCTCCTTCGGTCCT
CCGATCGTTGTCAGAAGTAAGTTGGCCGCAGTGTTATCACTCATGGTTATGGCAGCACTGCATAATTCTC
TTACTGTCATGCCATCCGTAAGATGCTTTTCTGTGACTGGTGAGTACTCAACCAAGTCATTCTGAGAATA
GTGTATGCGGCGACCGAGTTGCTCTTGCCCGGCGTCAATACGGGATAATACCGCGCCACATAGCAGAACT
TTAAAAGTGCTCATCATTGGAAAACGTTCTTCGGGGCGAAAACTCTCAAGGATCTTACCGCTGTTGAGAT
CCAGTTCGATGTAACCCACTCGTGCACCCAACTGATCTTCAGCATCTTTTACTTTCACCAGCGTTTCTGG
GTGAGCAAAAACAGGAAGGCAAAATGCCGCAAAAAAGGGAATAAGGGCGACACGGAAATGTTGAATACTC
ATACTCTTCCTTTTTCAATATTATTGAAGCATTTATCAGGGTTATTGTCTCATGAGCGGATACATATTTG
AATGTATTTAGAAAAATAAACAAATAGGGGTTCCGCGCACATTTCCCCGAAAAGTGCCACCTGACGTCTA
AGAAACCATTATTATCATGACATTAACCTATAAAAATAGGCGTATCACGAGGCCCTTTCGTCTCGCGCGT
TTCGGTGATGACGGTGAAAACCTCTGACACATGCAGCTCCCGGAGACGGTCACAGCTTGTCTGTAAGCGG
ATGCCGGGAGCAGACAAGCCCGTCAGGGCGCGTCAGCGGGTGTTGGCGGGTGTCGGGGCTGGCTTAACTA
TGCGGCATCAGAGCAGATTGTACTGAGAGTGCACCATATGCGGTGTGAAATACCGCACAGATGCGTAAGG
AGAAAATACCGCATCAGGCGCCATTCGCCATTCAGGCTGCGCAACTGTTGGGAAGGGCGATCGGTGCGGG
CCTCTTCGCTATTACGCCAGCTGGCGAAAGGGGGATGTGCTGCAAGGCGATTAAGTTGGGTAACGCCAGG
GTTTTCCCAGTCACGACGTTGTAAAACGACGGCGCAAGGAATGGTGCATGCAAGGAGATGGCGCCCAACA
GTCCCCCGGCCACGGGGCCTGCCACCATACCCACGCCGAAACAAGCGCTCATGAGCCCGAAGTGGCGAGC
CCGATCTTCCCCATCGGTGATGTCGGCGATATAGGCGCCAGCAACCGCACCTGTGGCGCCGGTGATGCCG
GCCACGATGCGTCCGGCGTAGAGGCGATTAGTCCAATTTGTTAAAGACAGGATATCAGTGGTCCAGGCTC
TAGTTTTGACTCAACAATATCACCAGCTGAAGCCTATAGAGTACGAGCCATAGATAAAATAAAAGATTTT
ATTTAGTCTCCAGAAAAAGGGGGGAA
