>Addgene plasmid #46919 | pMLS-SV40-EGFP | addgene partial sequence | sequence record 68570 | pLXSN5 5'-CCCTTGAACCTCCTCGTTCGACC-3'
CAGCCCTCACTCCTTCTCTAGGCGCCGGAATTAGATCTCTCGACTAGGGATAACAGGGTAATTGTTTGAA
TGAGGCTTCAGTACTTTACAGAATCGTTGCCTGCACATCTTGGAAACACTTGCTGGGATTACTTCTTCAG
GTTAACCCAACAGAAGGCTCGAGCAACCAGAATTCAAGGGGCTACTTTAGGAGCAATTATCTTGTTTACT
AAAACTGAATACCTTGCTATCTCTTTGATACATTTTTACAAAGCTGAATTAAAATGGTATAAATTAAATC
ACTTTTTTCAATTCGCCAGCACAGTGGTCGACCCTGTGGAATGTGTGTCAGTTAGGGTGTGGAAAGTCCC
CAGGCTCCCCAGCAGGCAGAAGTATGCAAAGCATGCATCTCAATTAGTCAGCAACCAGGTGTGGAAAGTC
CCCAGGCTCCCCAGCAGGCAGAAGTATGCAAAGCATGCATCTCAATTAGTCAGCAACCATAGTCCCGCCC
CTAACTCCGCCCATCCCGCCCCTAACTCCGCCCAGTTCCGCCCATTCTCCGCCCCATGGCTGACTAATTT
TTTTTATTTATGCAGAGGCCGAGGCCGCCTCGGCCTCTGAGCTATTCCAGAAGTAGTGAGGAGGCTTTTT
TGGAGGCCTAGGCTTTTGCAAAAAGCTCATGGTGAGCAAGGGCGAGGAGCTGTTCACCGGGGTGGTGCCC
ATCCTGGTCGAGCTGGACGGCGACGTA
