>Addgene plasmid #46919 | pMLS-SV40-EGFP | addgene partial sequence | sequence record 68900 | SV40pro_F
CAGAAGTAGTGAGGAGGCTTTTTTGGAGGCCTAGGCTTTTGCAAAAAGCTCATGGTGAGCAAGGGCGAGG
AGCTGTTCACCGGGGTGGTGCCCATCCTGGTCGAGCTGGACGGCGACGTAAACGGCCACAAGTTCAGCGT
GTCTGGCGAGGGCGAGGGCGATGCCACCTACGGCAAGCTGACCCTGAAGTTCATCTGCACCACCGGCAAG
CTGCCCGTGCCCTGGCCCACCCTCGTGACCACCCTGACCTACGGCGTGCAGTGCTTCAGCCGCTACCCCG
ACCACATGAAGCAGCACGACTTCTTCAAGTCCGCCATGCCCGAAGGCTACGTCCAGGAGCGCACCATCTT
CTTCAAGGACGACGGCAACTACAAGACCCGCGCCGAGGTGAAGTTCGAGGGCGACACCCTGGTGAACCGC
ATCGAGCTGAAGGGCATCGACTTCAAGGAGGACGGCAACATCCTGGGGCACAAGCTGGAGTACAACTACA
ACAGCCACAACGTCTATATCATGGCCGACAAGCAGAAGAACGGCATCAAGGCGAACTTCAAGATCCGCCA
CAACATCGAGGACGGCAGCGTGCAGCTCGCCGACCACTACCAGCAGAACACCCCCATCGGCGACGGCCCC
GTGCTGCTGCCCGACAACCACTACCTGAGCACCCAGTCCGCCCTGAGCAAAGACCCCAACGAGAAGCGCG
ATCACATGGTCCTGCTGGAGTTCGTGACCGCCGCCGGGATCACTCTCGGCATGGACGAGCTGTACAAGTA
ATGAATTAATTAAGAATTATCAAGCTTATCGATAAAATAAAAGATTTTATTTAGTCTCCAGAAAAAGGGG
GGAATGAAAGACCCCACCTGTAGGTTTGGCAAGCTAGCTTAAGTAACGCCATTTTGCAA
